Addgene plasmid #218595: pJJB1357
Purpose: Express Pex11 and the degron assay: Degradation tag-YFP-ePTS1
Depositing lab: John Dueber. Depositing organization: University of California, Berkeley. Publication: ML-enhanced peroxisome capacity enables compartmentalization of multienzyme pathway. Baker JJ, Shi J, Wang S, Mujica EM, Bianco S, Capponi S, Dueber JE. Nat Chem Biol. 2024 Oct 14. doi: 10.1038/s41589-024-01759-2. PubMed 39402374.
Backbone
  Vector backbone: PSG746
  Backbone manufacturer: Internal
  Vector type: Yeast Expression
  Selectable markers: YFP. Markerless integration into Saccharomyces cerevisiae IAI11 locus using Cas9.
Growth in bacteria
  Bacterial resistance: Kanamycin, 50 μg/mL
  Growth temperature: 37°C
  Growth strain: DH5alpha
  Copy number: High Copy
Gene/Insert
  Gene/Insert name: Pex11
  Species: S. cerevisiae (budding yeast)
  Cloning method: Golden Gate
Terms and licenses: Academic/Nonprofit Terms; Industry Terms: Not Available to Industry
Depositor comments: Expresses Pex11 and the components for the degron assay: UbiY(N-terminal degradation tag)-YFP-ePTS1, directing the YFP to the peroxisome. Integrated into the IAI11 locus.
How to cite: pJJB1357 was a gift from John Dueber (Addgene plasmid # 218595 ; http://n2t.net/addgene:218595 ; RRID:Addgene_218595)
