[The description below was written by a language model from this plasmid's Addgene catalogue record and pLannotate feature annotations shown in this document.]
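Description:
pJJB1357 is a yeast integration plasmid built by Golden Gate assembly on an in-house backbone (PSG746). It delivers two expression cassettes into the Saccharomyces cerevisiae genome at the IAI11 locus. In E. coli it is maintained as a high-copy plasmid through a ColE1/pUC-type origin and selected with kanamycin via an aph(3')-Ia KanR gene. The feature table shows no yeast origin of replication or auxotrophic marker, which fits the recorded strategy of markerless, Cas9-assisted integration, with YFP fluorescence listed as the only way to identify integrants. Fragments of yeast genes (MRL1, SHP1 and CMC2) lie at the edges of the payload and around the bacterial backbone. These are probably chromosomal homology sequences used for targeting, although the record does not label them as such.

The first cassette places the S. cerevisiae PEX11 coding sequence, which encodes a protein that promotes peroxisome division and proliferation, between the constitutive TEF1 promoter and the ADH1 terminator. The second cassette uses the strong TDH3 (GAP) promoter to drive a degron reporter: an N-terminal ubiquitin-based degradation tag (UbiY) fused to the yellow fluorescent protein Venus. According to the depositor, this fusion ends in an enhanced peroxisomal targeting signal (ePTS1). Neither the ePTS1 nor a terminator for this cassette is annotated in the table. The logic of such an assay is presumably that reporter left in the cytosol is degraded, while reporter imported into peroxisomes is protected, so fluorescence would report import capacity. The construct is used to test how Pex11 expression affects peroxisomal protein import, as part of work on compartmentalising multienzyme pathways.
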