Features (pLannotate 1.2.2; 11 found; start..end, strand, type, name):
      6..143     +  CDS            MRL1 (fragment): MRL1_YEAST - Experimental evidence at protein level: Swiss-Prot protein existence level 1. Sorting receptor involved in the transport of vacuolar enzymes from the Golgi complex to the vacuole. Involved in the delivery and maturation of PEP4 (vacuolar proteinase A) and PRB1 (vacuolar proteinase B). From Saccharomyces cerevisiae (strain ATCC 204508 / S288c) (Baker's yeast).
    305..712     +  promoter       TEF1 promoter: S. cerevisiae TEF1; promoter for EF-1α
    732..1439    +  CDS            PEX11: PEX11_YEAST - Also known as PMP24, PMP27. Experimental evidence at protein level: Swiss-Prot protein existence level 1. Involved in peroxisomal proliferation. Promotes peroxisome division and biogenesis. From Saccharomyces cerevisiae (strain ATCC 204508 / S288c) (Baker's yeast).
   1458..1645    +  terminator     ADH1 terminator: S. cerevisiae ADH1; transcription terminator for the S. cerevisiae alcohol dehydrogenase 1 (ADH1) gene
   1729..2395    +  promoter       GAP promoter: S. cerevisiae TDH3; promoter for glyceraldehyde-3-phosphate dehydrogenase
   2402..2629    +  CDS            UBIQ_COPCO: Experimental evidence at protein level: Swiss-Prot protein existence level 1. Ubiquitin exists either covalently attached to another protein, or free (unanchored). When covalently bound, it is conjugated to target proteins via an isopeptide bond either as a monomer (monoubiquitin), a polymer linked via different Lys residues of the ubiquitin (polyubiquitin chains) or a linear polymer linked via the initiator Met of the ubiquitin (linear polyubiquitin chains). Polyubiquitin chains, when attached to a target protein, have different functions depending on the Lys residue of the ubiquitin that is
   2756..3466    +  CDS            Venus: Venus is a basic (constitutively fluorescent) yellow fluorescent protein published in 2002, derived from Aequorea victoria. It is reported to be a rapidly-maturing weak dimer with moderate acid sensitivity.
   3983..4300    +  CDS            SHP1 (fragment): UBX1_YEAST - Also known as UBX1. Experimental evidence at protein level: Swiss-Prot protein existence level 1. Involved in CDC48-dependent protein degradation through the ubiquitin/proteasome pathway. Direct or indirect positive regulator of GLC7 activity. From Saccharomyces cerevisiae (strain ATCC 204508 / S288c) (Baker's yeast).
   4330..5145    -  CDS            KanR: aminoglycoside phosphotransferase; aph(3')-Ia; confers resistance to kanamycin in bacteria or G418 (Geneticin®) in eukaryotes
   5370..5958    +  rep_origin     ori: high-copy-number ColE1/pMB1/pBR322/pUC origin of replication
   6104..6397    -  CDS            CMC2 (fragment): COXM2_YEAST - Experimental evidence at protein level: Swiss-Prot protein existence level 1. Required for mitochondrial cytochrome c oxidase (COX) assembly and respiration. May be involved in copper trafficking and distribution to mitochondrial COX and SOD1. From Saccharomyces cerevisiae (strain ATCC 204508 / S288c) (Baker's yeast).
>Addgene plasmid #218595 | pJJB1357 | addgene full sequence | sequence record 431861 | Addgene NGS Result
ACTGGCCGATAATTGCAGACGAACGCCTTGCCAACAGGGAGTTCTTCAGAGACATGGAGGCTCAAAACGA
AATTATTGACAGCCTAGACATCAATAGTCATACAACAGAAAGCGACCACCCAACTTTGGCTGATAATAGC
GTATAAACAATGCATACTTTGTACGTTCAAAATACAATGCAGTAGATATATTTATGCATATTACATATAA
TACATATCACATAGGAAGCAACAGGCGCGTTGGACTTTTAATTTTCGAGGACCGCGAATCCTTACATCAC
ACCCAATCCCCCACAAGTGATCCCCCACACACCATAGCTTCAAAATGTTTCTACTCCTTTTTTACTCTTC
CAGATTTTCTCGGACTCCGCGCATCGCCGTACCACTTCAAAACACCCAAGCACAGCATACTAAATTTCCC
CTCTTTCTTCCTCTAGGGTGTCGTTAATTACCCGTACTAAAGGTTTGGAAAAGAAAAAAGACACCGCCTC
GTTTCTTTTTCTTCGTCGAAAAAGGCAATAAAAATTTTTATCACGTTTCTTTTTCTTGAAAATTTTTTTT
TTTGATTTTTTTCTCTTTCGATGACCTCCCATTGATATTTAAGTTAATAAACGGTCATCAATTTCTCAAG
TTTCAGTTTCATTTTTCTTGTTCTATTACAACTTTTTTTACTTCTTGCTCATTAGAAAGAAAGCATAGCA
ATCTAATCTAAGTTTTAATTACAAAAGATCTATGGTCTGTGATACACTGGTATATCATCCCTCCGTGACG
AGATTCGTCAAATTTCTAGATGGCTCAGCTGGCAGAGAAAAGGTTCTCAGATTACTGCAGTATTTAGCAA
GATTTTTAGCAGTACAGAACTCATCTCTCTTGGCCAGGCAATTACAAGCTCAATTTACCACAGTCAGAAA
ATTTCTGAGGTTTCTGAAGCCTTTAAACCACTTGCAGGCAGCTGCTAAATTCTACGATAACAAGTTGGCC
AGCGACAACGTCGTTAGAGTCTGCAATGTTTTGAAAAACATCTTCTTTGCTGCATATTTGTCGTTAGATC
AAGTCAATCTTTTGAGAATTTTGAAAGTGATTCCTGTAACCGTTCTTACCGGTAAGAAAATACCTCGCTG
GTCCAATTGGTGTTGGCTGTTCGGCCTCCTAAGTGGTCTGGCTATGGATCTTCGTAAGATCCAAACATCT
CATGCCCAGATTGCTGCGTTTGTCAAGGCAAAATCACAAAGCCAAGGCGATGAGCATGAGGATCACAAGA
AGGTACTAGGGAAGGCATACCAAGACAGGTACACCGCGTTAAGAAGACTATTCTGGGATGCTGCAGATTC
GTTCATCGTCCTCAACAACCTAGGGTACTTGTCTAGCAACGAAGAGTATGTTGCGCTATCCGGTGTTGTC
ACATCTATCCTTGGTATGCAAGACATGTGGAAAGCTACATAGGGATCCTAACTCGAGGCGAATTTCTTAT
GATTTATGATTTTTATTATTAAATAAGTTATAAAAAAAATAAGTGTATACAAATTTTAAAGTGACTCTTA
GGTTTTAAAACGAAAATTCTTATTCTTGAGTAACTCTTTCCTGTAGGTCAGGTTGCTTTCTCAGGTATAG
CATGAGGTCGCTCTTATTGACCACACCTCTACCGGCATGCCGAGCAAATGCCTGCAAATCGCTCCCCATT
TCGCTGCCAAACCAGATGTCAACACAGCTACAACGCAGTTCGAGTTTATCATTATCAATACTGCCATTTC
AAAGAATACGTAAATAATTAATAGTAGTGATTTTCCTAACTTTATTTAGTCAAAAAATTAGCCTTTTAAT
TCTGCTGTAACCCGTACATGCCCAAAATAGGGGGCGGGTTACACAGAATATATAACATCGTAGGTGTCTG
GGTGAACAGTTTATTCCTGGCATCCACTAAATATAATGGAGCCCGCTTTTTAAGCTGGCATCCAGAAAAA
AAAAGAATCCCAGCACCAAAATATTGTTTTCTTCACCAACCATCAGTTCATAGGTCCATTCTCTTAGCGC
AACTACAGAGAACAGGGGCACAAACAGGCAAAAAACGGGCACAACCTCAATGGAGTGATGCAACCTGCCT
GGAGTAAATGATGACACAAGGCAATTGACCCACGCATGTATCTATCTCATTTTCTTACACCTTCTATTAC
CTTCTGCTCTCTCTGATTTGGAAAAAGCTGAAAAAAAAGGTTGAAACCAGTTCCCTGAAATTATTCCCCT
ACTTGACTAATAAGTATATAAAGACGGTAGGTATTGATTGTAATTCTGTAAATCTATTTCTTAAACTTCT
TAAATTCTACTTTTATAGTTAGTCTTTTTTTTAGTTTTAAAACACCAAGAACTTAGTTTCGAATAAACAC
ACATAAACAAACAAAAGATCTATGCAGATTTTCGTTAAAACTTTAACTGGTAAAACAATTACTTTAGAAG
TTGAGTCATCTGATACTATCGATAATGTTAAATCTAAGATCCAGGATAAGGAAGGTATTCCTCCAGATCA
ACAAAGATTGATTTTCGCAGGTAAGCAGTTGGAGGACGGTAGGACTTTGTCTGATTATAACATACAGAAA
GAATCTACTTTGCACTTAGTCTTAAGATTAAGGGGAGGTTATCATGGTTCTGGTGCCTGGTTGTTACCTG
TATCATTGGTTAAAAGAAAGACCACATTGGCACCAAATACTCAAACTGCCTCTCCAAGAGCCTTGGCAGA
CTCTTTAATGCAGAGATCAGGTTCTTCTAAAGGTGAAGAATTATTCACTGGTGTTGTCCCAATTTTGGTT
GAATTAGATGGTGATGTTAATGGTCACAAATTTTCTGTCTCCGGTGAAGGTGAAGGTGATGCTACTTACG
GTAAATTGACCTTAAAATTGATTTGTACTACTGGTAAATTGCCAGTTCCATGGCCAACCTTAGTCACTAC
TTTAGGTTATGGTTTGCAATGTTTTGCTAGATACCCAGATCATATGAAACAACATGACTTTTTCAAGTCT
GCCATGCCAGAAGGTTATGTTCAAGAAAGAACTATTTTTTTCAAAGATGACGGTAACTACAAGACCAGAG
CTGAAGTCAAGTTTGAAGGTGATACCTTAGTTAATAGAATCGAATTAAAAGGTATTGATTTTAAAGAAGG
TGGTAACATTTTAGGTCACAAATTGGAATACAACTATAACTCTCACAATGTTTACATCACTGCTGACAAA
CAAAAGAATGGTATCAAAGCTAACTTCAAAATTAGACACAACATTGAAGATGGTGGTGTTCAATTAGCTG
ACCATTATCAACAAAATACTCCAATTGGTGATGGTCCAGTCTTGTTACCAGACAACCATTACTTATCCTA
TCAATCTGCCTTATCCAAAGATCCAAACGAAAAGAGAGATCACATGGTCTTGTTAGAATTTGTTACTGCT
GCTGGTATTACCCATGGTATGGATGAATTGTACAAAGGGTCCTTGGGAAGAGGTAGAAGATCCAAATTGT
AAGGATCCTAACTCGAGAGTGCTTTTAACTAAGAATTATTAGTCTTTTCTGCTTATTTTTTCATCATAGT
TTAGAACACTTTATATTAACGAATAGTTTATGAATCTATTTAGGTTTAAAAATTGATACAGTTTTATAAG
TTACTTTTTCAAAGACTCGTGCTGTCTATTGCATAATGCACTGGAAGGGGAAAAAAAAGGTGCACACGCG
TGGCTTTTTCTTGAATTTGCAGTTTGAAAAATGCTGAGCAGTTACAGAGATGTTACGAACCACTAGTGCA
CTGCAGTACATGTTATACCATAGTAGTAGTTTCAATAATATATTCCACTACTTATATGTGTTACCCGCAT
TAGAACTCTTATTGGTGGCGAAAATCGATGGCAATAAAGAACGGAAGGGGTTTAATAGTTGTATGCTTAA
CATATTTCGATTTAAATATATAAGAAACGTCGGTAGCACAACAATTAACTCATTATTTAGGTATGGCGGA
AATACCTGATGAAACCATCCAGCAGTTCATGGCATTGACCAATGTGTCGCATAACATAGCCGTTCAATAT
CTCTCTGAATTTGGAGATTTAAATGAAGCACTAAATTCCTATTATGCTTCTCAAACGGATGACCAAAAGG
ATAGAAGAGAGGAAGCACATTGGAACAGACAGCAGGAGAAGGCCCTCAAGCAAGAAGCCTTCTCCACCAA
CTCTTCGAATAAAGCCATAAATACGGAGCACGTTGGTGGGTTATGTCCAAAACCAGGATCCTCACAAGGT
AGCAACGAGTACTTGAAAAGCCGAGCGGCCGCGTGTTACAACCAATTAACCAATTCTGATTAGAAAAACT
CATCGAGCATCAAATGAAACTGCAATTTATTCATATCAGGATTATCAATACCATATTTTTGAAAAAGCCG
TTTCTGTAATGAAGGAGAAAACTCACCGAGGCAGTTCCATAGGATGGCAAGATCCTGGTATCGGTCTGCG
ATTCCGACTCGTCCAACATCAATACAACCTATTAATTTCCCCTCGTCAAAAATAAGGTTATCAAGTGAGA
AATCACCATGAGTGACGACTGAATCCGGTGAGAATGGCAAAAGCTTATGCATTTCTTTCCAGACTTGTTC
AACAGGCCAGCCATTACGCTCGTCATCAAAATCACTCGCATCAACCAAACCGTTATTCATTCGTGATTGC
GCCTGAGCGAGGCGAAATACGCGATCGCTGTTAAAAGGACAATTACAAACAGGAATCGAATGCAACCGGC
GCAGGAACACTGCCAGCGCATCAACAATATTTTCACCTGAATCAGGATATTCTTCTAATACCTGGAATGC
TGTTTTCCCGGGGATCGCAGTGGTGAGTAACCATGCATCATCAGGAGTACGGATAAAATGCTTGATGGTC
GGAAGAGGCATAAATTCCGTCAGCCAGTTTAGTCTGACCATCTCATCTGTAACATCATTGGCAACGCTAC
CTTTGCCATGTTTCAGAAACAACTCTGGCGCATCGGGCTTCCCATACAATCGATAGATTGTCGCACCTGA
TTGCCCGACATTATCGCGAGCCCATTTATACCCATATAAATCAGCATCCATGTTGGAATTTAATCGCGGC
CTGGAGCAAGACGTTTCCCGTTGAATATGGCTCATAACACCCCTTGTATTACTGTTTATGTAAGCAGACA
GTTTTATTGTTCATGATGATATATTTTTATCTTGTGCAATGTAACATCAGAGATTTTGAGACACAACGTG
GCTTTGTTGAATAAATCGAACTTTTGCTGAGTTGAAGGATCAGTCATGACCAAAATCCCTTAACGTGAGT
TTTCGTTCCACTGAGCGTCAGACCCCGTAGAAAAGATCAAAGGATCTTCTTGAGATCCTTTTTTTCTGCG
CGTAATCTGCTGCTTGCAAACAAAAAAACCACCGCTACCAGCGGTGGTTTGTTTGCCGGATCAAGAGCTA
CCAACTCTTTTTCCGAAGGTAACTGGCTTCAGCAGAGCGCAGATACCAAATACTGTTCTTCTAGTGTAGC
CGTAGTTAGGCCACCACTTCAAGAACTCTGTAGCACCGCCTACATACCTCGCTCTGCTAATCCTGTTACC
AGTGGCTGCTGCCAGTGGCGATAAGTCGTGTCTTACCGGGTTGGACTCAAGACGATAGTTACCGGATAAG
GCGCAGCGGTCGGGCTGAACGGGGGGTTCGTGCACACAGCCCAGCTTGGAGCGAACGACCTACACCGAAC
TGAGATACCTACAGCGTGAGCTATGAGAAAGCGCCACGCTTCCCGAAGGGAGAAAGGCGGACAGGTATCC
GGTAAGCGGCAGGGTCGGAACAGGAGAGCGCACGAGGGAGCTTCCAGGGGGAAACGCCTGGTATCTTTAT
AGTCCTGTCGGGTTTCGCCACCTCTGACTTGAGCGTCGATTTTTGTGATGCTCGTCAGGGGGGCGGAGCC
TATGGAAAAACGCCAGCAACGCGGCCTTTTTACGGTTCCTGGCCTTTTGCTGGCCTTTTGCTCACATGTT
CTTTCCTGCGTTATCCCCTGATTCTGTGGATAACCGTGCGGCCGCCAATTGTGAATGAAGTAGCGACAGA
AAAAAAGCTTTTATTTCGAGTTCGCATCATTGTCACTTTCCTGCTTTTTCTTGGCGTACTGTCTATCTAA
GATAGTCTTTAATATAGCGTCCTCGCCATATTCTTCTTCCTCAATTTTCTTCCATCTCTTTTCTACATCA
GCTCTCTTTATTCTACTTTCAATGACAGCACGTTTCTTGTTATTCAAACTTGCCTCCTTGAGACACTTGT
TCAAAGCATCCTTTTCGTTGTTACAAAGGCCAAATATTCTCTTGTAATATTCCTTTTGATGGCATTTATC
GAGTGCATTGATGAAGTCCAAACAGGCTAAAATGAAGAAGGGGAGAATACAATGTTAGTAAGTCGGAGCA
CAGAAAAAGGCAAATATATGAAGTAAAATCTGGATACTTACAATGAAAACGTTCAGCTTCTAACTGTGGA
TGCATGTTGTAGTACTTGTCTTATCTTGCTTTTGTTCAACTGCACTTGTAAATCAGTGACCCTGAATTCG
CATCTAGACTGA
